Addgene plasmid #82953: pDONR223_AKR1B1_WT_V5
Purpose: Gateway Donor vector containing AKR1B1, used as an over expression control for gene expression analysis. Part of the Target Accelerator Plasmid Collection.
Depositing lab: Jesse Boehm & Matthew Meyerson & David Root. Depositing organization: Broad Institute. Publication: High-throughput Phenotyping of Lung Cancer Somatic Mutations. Berger AH, Brooks AN, Wu X, Shrestha Y, Chouinard C, Piccioni F, Bagul M, Kamburov A, Imielinski M, Hogstrom L, Zhu C, Yang X, Pantel S, Sakai R, Watson J, Kaplan N, Campbell JD, Singh S, Root DE, Narayan R, Natoli T, Lahr DL, Tirosh I, Tamayo P, Getz G, Wong B, Doench J, Subramanian A, Golub TR, Meyerson M, Boehm JS. Cancer Cell. 2016 Aug 8;30(2):214-28. doi: 10.1016/j.ccell.2016.06.022. Epub 2016 Jul 28. PubMed 27478040.
Backbone
  Vector backbone: pDONR223
  Backbone manufacturer: Invitrogen
  Vector type: Gateway Entry vector
Growth in bacteria
  Bacterial resistance: Spectinomycin, 50 μg/mL
  Growth temperature: 37°C
  Growth strain: DH5alpha
  Copy number: High Copy
Gene/Insert
  Gene/Insert name: AKR1B1
  Species: H. sapiens (human)
  GenBank ID: NM_001628
  Entrez Gene: AKR1B1 (a.k.a. ADR, ALDR1, ALR2, AR)
  Promoter: None
  Cloning method: Gateway Cloning
  Sequencing primers: 5′ M13pUC-fwd; 3′ M13-Rev
Terms and licenses: Academic/Nonprofit Terms; Industry Terms: Not Available to Industry
Depositor comments: Open state: NO stop codon immediately follows insert
How to cite: pDONR223_AKR1B1_WT_V5 was a gift from Jesse Boehm & Matthew Meyerson & David Root (Addgene plasmid # 82953 ; http://n2t.net/addgene:82953 ; RRID:Addgene_82953)
