[The description below was written by a language model from this plasmid's Addgene catalogue record and pLannotate feature annotations shown in this document.]
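Description:
pDONR223_AKR1B1_WT_V5 is a Gateway entry clone built on the Invitrogen pDONR223 backbone, carrying the wild-type human AKR1B1 open reading frame (aldose reductase, also known as ALDR1 or ALR2). It is a small plasmid of about 3.7 kb that is propagated in E. coli from a high-copy ColE1/pUC-type origin. Selection is with spectinomycin, conferred by the aadA aminoglycoside adenylyltransferase gene (SmR), which sits downstream of a class 1 integron Pc promoter fragment and a remnant of a gentamicin resistance gene. The rrnB T1 and T2 terminators lie upstream of the cloning region, where they insulate the insert from read-through transcription. Short lacZα and lacI fragments are backbone remnants.

The AKR1B1 coding sequence is flanked by two attL recombination sites, annotated as attL3 and attL2, which allow the ORF to be moved into attR-containing destination vectors by an LR Clonase reaction. The entry clone has no promoter driving the insert, so it is not itself an expression construct. An annotated T7 promoter sits just outside the attL2 site and points back toward the insert on the antisense strand. The ORF is in the "open" configuration, with no stop codon immediately after the insert, so it can be fused in frame to a C-terminal tag supplied by the destination vector. No V5 feature is annotated in this plasmid, so the "V5" in the name presumably refers to that downstream tagging format, although the record does not state this. The clone belongs to the Target Accelerator Plasmid Collection and was used as an overexpression control for gene expression analysis in a study that phenotyped lung cancer somatic mutations at high throughput.
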