Features (pLannotate 1.2.2; 12 found; start..end, strand, type, name):
     38..74      -  CDS            lacZα (fragment): LacZα fragment of β-galactosidase; lacZ fragment
     91..186     +  protein_bind   attL3: mutant version of attL; recombination site for the Gateway® LR reaction LR Clonase™
    189..1136    +  CDS            AKR1B1: ALDR_HUMAN - Also known as ALDR1, ALR2 From Homo sapiens (Human).
   1139..1237    -  protein_bind   attL2: mutant version of attL; recombination site for the Gateway® LR reaction LR Clonase™
   1255..1273    -  promoter       T7 promoter: promoter for bacteriophage T7 RNA polymerase
   1463..1486    +  promoter       Pc promoter (fragment): intI1 (promoter lies within the coding sequence); class 1 integron promoter
   1662..1718    +  CDS            GmR (fragment): gentamycin acetyltransferase; aacC1; confers resistance to gentamycin
   1725..2516    +  CDS            SmR: aminoglycoside adenylyltransferase (Murphy, 1985); aadA; confers resistance to spectinomycin and streptomycin
   2609..3197    +  rep_origin     ori: high-copy-number ColE1/pMB1/pBR322/pUC origin of replication
   3380..3472    +  CDS            lacI (fragment): lac repressor; lacI; The lac repressor binds to the lac operator to inhibit transcription in E. coli. This inhibition can be relieved by adding lactose or isopropyl-β-D-thiogalactopyranoside (IPTG).
   3527..3554    -  terminator     rrnB T2 terminator: transcription terminator T2 from the E. coli rrnB gene
   3686..3729    +  terminator     rrnB T1 terminator: Escherichia coli rrnB; transcription terminator T1 from the E. coli rrnB gene
>Addgene plasmid #82953 | pDONR223_AKR1B1_WT_V5 | addgene full sequence | sequence record 162640 | Addgene NGS Result
GGCAGTTCCCTACTCTCGCGTTAACGCTAGCATGGATGTTTTCCCAGTCACGACGTTGTAAAACGACGGC
CAGTCTTAAGCTCGGGCCCCAAATAATGATTTTATTTTGACTGATAGTGACCTGTTCGTTGCAACAAATT
GATGAGCAATGCTTTTTTATAATGCCAACTTTGTACAAAAAAGTTGGCATGGCAAGCCGTCTCCTGCTCA
ACAACGGCGCCAAGATGCCCATCCTGGGGTTGGGTACCTGGAAGTCCCCTCCAGGGCAGGTGACTGAGGC
CGTGAAGGTGGCCATTGACGTCGGGTACCGCCACATCGACTGTGCCCATGTGTACCAGAATGAGAATGAG
GTGGGGGTGGCCATTCAGGAGAAGCTCAGGGAGCAGGTGGTGAAGCGTGAGGAGCTCTTCATCGTCAGCA
AGCTGTGGTGCACGTACCATGAGAAGGGCCTGGTGAAAGGAGCCTGCCAGAAGACACTCAGCGACCTGAA
GCTGGACTACCTGGACCTCTACCTTATTCACTGGCCGACTGGCTTTAAGCCTGGGAAGGAATTTTTCCCA
TTGGATGAGTCGGGCAATGTGGTTCCCAGTGACACCAACATTCTGGACACGTGGGCGGCCATGGAAGAGC
TGGTGGATGAAGGGCTGGTGAAAGCTATTGGCATCTCCAACTTCAACCATCTCCAGGTGGAGATGATCTT
AAACAAACCTGGCTTGAAGTATAAGCCTGCAGTTAACCAGATTGAGTGCCACCCATATCTCACTCAGGAG
AAGTTAATCCAGTACTGCCAGTCCAAAGGCATCGTGGTGACCGCCTACAGCCCCCTCGGCTCTCCTGACA
GGCCCTGGGCCAAGCCCGAGGACCCTTCTCTCCTGGAGGATCCCAGGATCAAGGCGATCGCAGCCAAGCA
CAATAAAACTACAGCCCAGGTCCTGATCCGGTTCCCCATGCAGAGGAACTTGGTGGTGATCCCCAAGTCT
GTGACACCAGAACGCATTGCTGAGAACTTTAAGGTCTTTGACTTTGAACTGAGCAGCCAGGATATGACCA
CCTTACTCAGCTACAACAGGAACTGGAGGGTCTGTGCCTTGTTGAGCTGTACCTCCCACAAGGATTACCC
CTTCCATGAAGAGTTTTGCCCAACTTTCTTGTACAAAGTTGGCATTATAAGAAAGCATTGCTTATCAATT
TGTTGCAACGAACAGGTCACTATCAGTCAAAATAAAATCATTATTTGCCATCCAGCTGATATCCCCTATA
GTGAGTCGTATTACATGGTCATAGCTGTTTCCTGGCAGCTCTGGCCCGTGTCTCAAAATCTCTGATGTTA
CATTGCACAAGATAAAAATATATCATCATGCCTCCTCTAGACCAGCCAGGACAGAAATGCCTCGACTTCG
CTGCTACCCAAGGTTGCCGGGTGACGCACACCGTGGAAACGGATGAAGGCACGAACCCAGTGGACATAAG
CCTGTTCGGTTCGTAAGCTGTAATGCAAGTAGCGTATGCGCTCACGCAACTGGTCCAGAACCTTGACCGA
ACGCAGCGGTGGTAACGGCGCAGTGGCGGTTTTCATGGCTTGTTATGACTGTTTTTTTGGGGTACAGTCT
ATGCCTCGGGCATCCAAGCAGCAAGCGCGTTACGCCGTGGGTCGATGTTTGATGTTATGGAGCAGCAACG
ATGTTACGCAGCAGGGCAGTCGCCCTAAAACAAAGTTAAACATTATGAGGGAAGCGGTGATCGCCGAAGT
ATCGACTCAACTATCAGAGGTAGTTGGCGTCATCGAGCGCCATCTCGAACCGACGTTGCTGGCCGTACAT
TTGTACGGCTCCGCAGTGGATGGCGGCCTGAAGCCACACAGTGATATTGATTTGCTGGTTACGGTGACCG
TAAGGCTTGATGAAACAACGCGGCGAGCTTTGATCAACGACCTTTTGGAAACTTCGGCTTCCCCTGGAGA
GAGCGAGATTCTCCGCGCTGTAGAAGTCACCATTGTTGTGCACGACGACATCATTCCGTGGCGTTATCCA
GCTAAGCGCGAACTGCAATTTGGAGAATGGCAGCGCAATGACATTCTTGCAGGTATCTTCGAGCCAGCCA
CGATCGACATTGATCTGGCTATCTTGCTGACAAAAGCAAGAGAACATAGCGTTGCCTTGGTAGGTCCAGC
GGCGGAGGAACTCTTTGATCCGGTTCCTGAACAGGATCTATTTGAGGCGCTAAATGAAACCTTAACGCTA
TGGAACTCGCCGCCCGACTGGGCTGGCGATGAGCGAAATGTAGTGCTTACGTTGTCCCGCATTTGGTACA
GCGCAGTAACCGGCAAAATCGCGCCGAAGGATGTCGCTGCCGACTGGGCAATGGAGCGCCTGCCGGCCCA
GTATCAGCCCGTCATACTTGAAGCTAGACAGGCTTATCTTGGACAAGAAGAAGATCGCTTGGCCTCGCGC
GCAGATCAGTTGGAAGAATTTGTCCACTACGTGAAAGGCGAGATCACCAAGGTAGTCGGCAAATAACCCT
CGAGCCACCCATGACCAAAATCCCTTAACGTGAGTTACGCGTCGTTCCACTGAGCGTCAGACCCCGTAGA
AAAGATCAAAGGATCTTCTTGAGATCCTTTTTTTCTGCGCGTAATCTGCTGCTTGCAAACAAAAAAACCA
CCGCTACCAGCGGTGGTTTGTTTGCCGGATCAAGAGCTACCAACTCTTTTTCCGAAGGTAACTGGCTTCA
GCAGAGCGCAGATACCAAATACTGTTCTTCTAGTGTAGCCGTAGTTAGGCCACCACTTCAAGAACTCTGT
AGCACCGCCTACATACCTCGCTCTGCTAATCCTGTTACCAGTGGCTGCTGCCAGTGGCGATAAGTCGTGT
CTTACCGGGTTGGACTCAAGACGATAGTTACCGGATAAGGCGCAGCGGTCGGGCTGAACGGGGGGTTCGT
GCACACAGCCCAGCTTGGAGCGAACGACCTACACCGAACTGAGATACCTACAGCGTGAGCTATGAGAAAG
CGCCACGCTTCCCGAAGGGAGAAAGGCGGACAGGTATCCGGTAAGCGGCAGGGTCGGAACAGGAGAGCGC
ACGAGGGAGCTTCCAGGGGGAAACGCCTGGTATCTTTATAGTCCTGTCGGGTTTCGCCACCTCTGACTTG
AGCGTCGATTTTTGTGATGCTCGTCAGGGGGGCGGAGCCTATGGAAAAACGCCAGCAACGCGGCCTTTTT
ACGGTTCCTGGCCTTTTGCTGGCCTTTTGCTCACATGTTCTTTCCTGCGTTATCCCCTGATTCTGTGGAT
AACCGTATTACCGCCTTTGAGTGAGCTGATACCGCTCGCCGCAGCCGAACGACCGAGCGCAGCGAGTCAG
TGAGCGAGGAAGCGGAAGAGCGCCCAATACGCAAACCGCCTCTCCCCGCGCGTTGGCCGATTCATTAATG
CAGCTGGCACGACAGGTTTCCCGACTGGAAAGCGGGCAGTGAGCGCAACGCAATTAATACGCGTACCGCT
AGCCAGGAAGAGTTTGTAGAAACGCAAAAAGGCCATCCGTCAGGATGGCCTTCTGCTTAGTTTGATGCCT
GGCAGTTTATGGCGGGCGTCCTGCCCGCCACCCTCCGGGCCGTTGCTTCACAACGTTCAAATCCGCTCCC
GGCGGATTTGTCCTACTCAGGAGAGCGTTCACCGACAAACAACAGATAAAACGAAAGGCCCAGTCTTCCG
ACTGAGCCTTTCGTTTTATTTGATGCCT
