>Addgene plasmid #82953 | pDONR223_AKR1B1_WT_V5 | depositor partial sequence | sequence record 162641 | Insert sequence
ATGGCAAGCCGTCTCCTGCTCAACAACGGCGCCAAGATGCCCATCCTGGGGTTGGGTACCTGGAAGTCCC
CTCCAGGGCAGGTGACTGAGGCCGTGAAGGTGGCCATTGACGTCGGGTACCGCCACATCGACTGTGCCCA
TGTGTACCAGAATGAGAATGAGGTGGGGGTGGCCATTCAGGAGAAGCTCAGGGAGCAGGTGGTGAAGCGT
GAGGAGCTCTTCATCGTCAGCAAGCTGTGGTGCACGTACCATGAGAAGGGCCTGGTGAAAGGAGCCTGCC
AGAAGACACTCAGCGACCTGAAGCTGGACTACCTGGACCTCTACCTTATTCACTGGCCGACTGGCTTTAA
GCCTGGGAAGGAATTTTTCCCATTGGATGAGTCGGGCAATGTGGTTCCCAGTGACACCAACATTCTGGAC
ACGTGGGCGGCCATGGAAGAGCTGGTGGATGAAGGGCTGGTGAAAGCTATTGGCATCTCCAACTTCAACC
ATCTCCAGGTGGAGATGATCTTAAACAAACCTGGCTTGAAGTATAAGCCTGCAGTTAACCAGATTGAGTG
CCACCCATATCTCACTCAGGAGAAGTTAATCCAGTACTGCCAGTCCAAAGGCATCGTGGTGACCGCCTAC
AGCCCCCTCGGCTCTCCTGACAGGCCCTGGGCCAAGCCCGAGGACCCTTCTCTCCTGGAGGATCCCAGGA
TCAAGGCGATCGCAGCCAAGCACAATAAAACTACAGCCCAGGTCCTGATCCGGTTCCCCATGCAGAGGAA
CTTGGTGGTGATCCCCAAGTCTGTGACACCAGAACGCATTGCTGAGAACTTTAAGGTCTTTGACTTTGAA
CTGAGCAGCCAGGATATGACCACCTTACTCAGCTACAACAGGAACTGGAGGGTCTGTGCCTTGTTGAGCT
GTACCTCCCACAAGGATTACCCCTTCCATGAAGAGTTT
